>Addgene plasmid #239451 | pSLQ3533 eforRed | addgene full sequence | sequence record 476559 | Addgene NGS Result
TTGAGATCCTTTTTTTCTGCGCGTAATCTGCTGCTTGCAAACAAAAAAACCACCGCTACCAGCGGTGGTT
TGTTTGCCGGATCAAGAGCTACCAACTCTTTTTCCGAAGGTAACTGGCTTCAGCAGAGCGCAGATACCAA
ATACTGTCCTTCTAGTGTAGCCGTAGTTAGGCCACCACTTCAAGAACTCTGTAGCACCGCCTACATACCT
CGCTCTGCTAATCCTGTTACCAGTGGCTGCTGCCAGTGGCGATAAGTCGTGTCTTACCGGGTTGGACTCA
AGACGATAGTTACCGGATAAGGCGCAGCGGTCGGGCTGAACGGGGGGTTCGTGCACACAGCCCAGCTTGG
AGCGAACGACCTACACCGAACTGAGATACCTACAGCGTGAGCTATGAGAAAGCGCCACGCTTCCCGAAGG
GAGAAAGGCGGACAGGTATCCGGTAAGCGGCAGGGTCGGAACAGGAGAGCGCACGAGGGAGCTTCCAGGG
GGAAACGCCTGGTATCTTTATAGTCCTGTCGGGTTTCGCCACCTCTGACTTGAGCGTCGATTTTTGTGAT
GCTCGTCAGGGGGGCGGAGCCTATGGAAAAACGCCAGCAACGCGGCCTTTTTACGGTTCCTGGCCTTTTG
CTGGCCTTTTGCTCACATGTTCTTTCCTGCGTTATCCCCTGATTCTGTGGATAACCGTATTACCGCCTTT
GAGTGAGCTGATACCGCTCGCCGCAGCCGAACGCCCTAGGTATAAACGCAGAAAGGCCCACCCGAAGGTG
AGCCAGTGTGACTCTAGTAGAGAGCGTTCACCGACAAACAACAGATAAAACGAAAGGCCCAGTCTTTCGA
CTGAGCCTTTCGTTTTATTTGATGCCTGGAGATCCTTACTCGAGTTATTATGGGAGAGCCTTCGGCAGCG
GTGAGAAATGGCCTTCGGCTGCCTCCTGCTGGTCCCAAGTTGTGAAATCTTTATCGTGTTTGGTCAGTTC
CAGGCGATGTTCAACGAAATGAAATTCTGGCAGCTTGACAGGTTTTTTGGCTTTATACGTCGTTTTGAAA
TCAACACGATGATGACCGCCTCCTTTCAGTTTAAAAACCATTGCAGTGTCACTTTTTAACATCCCGTCAC
GCACGTACAGTGTTTCCACGCTCGGCTCCCATCCAGCAATGGTTTTTTGCATTACGGGCCCATCCGGAGG
CAGGTTCACACCATGAAATTTAACATCATAGATGAAACAGTTCTCTTGCAAGTTTATGCTGGAGTGATTA
CTGGCGGTGCATACGCCACCATCTTCAAAAATCATCGACCGCTCCCAAGACATACCTTCGGGAAAAGACT
GTTTGTGGTAGTCTGGGATATCCGCTGGATACTTATTAAACGGTTTGCTTCCATACATGTGGCTAGGTGT
AAGAATATGAACGGAAAACGGCAGAGGCGCGCCTTTGGTGACTGTCATTTTCATGTGCTGTAACCCTTCG
TACGGCTTGCCTTCACCTTTACCCTCGATCGTAAAATCATGGCCATTGACAGTGCCCTCAAGGTGCAACT
TGGTCTTCATTACCTGCTTAATCACTGACATAGATCCTTTCTCCTCTTTAGATCTTTTGAATTCACTAGT
ATTATACCTAGGACTGAGCTAGCTGTCAAGCGCAACGCAATTAATGTAAGTTAGCTCACTCATTAGGCAC
CGACGTCAGGTGGCACTTTTCGGGGAAATGTGCGCGGAACCCCTATTTGTTTATTTTTCTAAATACATTC
AAATATGTATCCGCTCATGAGACAATAACCCTGATAAATGCTTCAATAATATTGAAAAAGGAAGAGTATG
AGTATTCAACATTTCCGTGTCGCCCTTATTCCCTTTTTTGCGGCATTTTGCCTTCCTGTTTTTGCTCACC
CAGAAACGCTGGTGAAAGTAAAAGATGCTGAAGATCAGTTGGGTGCACGAGTGGGTTACATCGAACTGGA
TCTCAACAGCGGTAAGATCCTTGAGAGTTTTCGCCCCGAAGAACGTTTTCCAATGATGAGCACTTTTAAA
GTTCTGCTATGTGGCGCGGTATTATCCCGTATTGACGCCGGGCAAGAGCAACTCGGTCGCCGCATACACT
ATTCTCAGAATGACTTGGTTGAGTACTCACCAGTCACAGAAAAGCATCTTACGGATGGCATGACAGTAAG
AGAATTATGCAGTGCTGCCATAACCATGAGTGATAACACTGCGGCCAACTTACTTCTGACAACGATCGGA
GGACCGAAGGAGCTAACCGCTTTTTTGCACAACATGGGGGATCATGTAACTCGCCTTGATCGTTGGGAAC
CGGAGCTGAATGAAGCCATACCAAACGACGAGCGTGACACCACGATGCCTGTAGCAATGGCAACAACGTT
GCGCAAACTATTAACTGGCGAACTACTTACTCTAGCTTCCCGGCAACAATTAATAGACTGGATGGAGGCG
GATAAAGTTGCAGGACCACTTCTGCGCTCGGCCCTTCCGGCTGGCTGGTTTATTGCTGATAAATCTGGAG
CCGGTGAGCGTGGGTCTCGCGGTATCATTGCAGCACTGGGGCCAGATGGTAAGCCCTCCCGTATCGTAGT
TATCTACACGACGGGGAGTCAGGCAACTATGGATGAACGAAATAGACAGATCGCTGAGATAGGTGCCTCA
CTGATTAAGCATTGGTAACTGTCAGACCAAGTTTACGAGCTCGCTTGGACTCCTGTTGATAGATCCAGTA
ATGACCTCAGAACTCCATCTGGATTTGTTCAGAACGCTCGGTTGCCGCCGGGCGTTTTTTATTGGTGAGA
ATCCAAGCACTAGTCATGACCAAAATCCCTTAACGTGAGTTTTCGTTCCACTGAGCGTCAGACCCCGTAG
AAAAGATCAAAGGATCTTC
Features (pLannotate 1.2.2; 9 found; start..end, strand, type, name):
      1..589     +  rep_origin     ori: high-copy-number ColE1/pMB1/pBR322/pUC origin of replication
    747..774     -  terminator     T7Te terminator: phage T7 early transcription terminator
    790..861     -  terminator     rrnB T1 terminator: transcription terminator T1 from the E. coli rrnB gene
    891..1571    -  CDS            eforCP: eforCP is a basic (constitutively fluorescent) red fluorescent protein published in 2008, derived from Echinopora forskaliana.
   1605..1639    -  promoter       J23119(SpeI) promoter: bacterial promoter (Registry of Standard Biological Parts BBa J23119) modified to end with an SpeI site
   1652..1673    +  protein_bind   CAP binding site: CAP binding activates transcription in the presence of cAMP. E. coli catabolite activator protein
   1713..1817    +  promoter       AmpR promoter: bla
   1818..2678    +  CDS            AmpR: β-lactamase; bla; confers resistance to ampicillin, carbenicillin, and related antibiotics
   2708..2802    +  terminator     lambda t0 terminator: transcription terminator from phage lambda
