[The description below was written by a language model from this plasmid's Addgene catalogue record and pLannotate feature annotations shown in this document.]
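Description:
pSLQ3533 eforRed is a small (about 2.9 kb) bacterial expression plasmid built on a pUC19 backbone and designed to produce the eforRed chromoprotein, either in E. coli or in cell-free reactions made from bacterial extract. It replicates from the high-copy ColE1/pUC-type origin and is selected with ampicillin through a β-lactamase gene driven by its own bla promoter and followed by a phage lambda t0 terminator. The catalogue lists copy number as unknown, although the annotated origin is of the high-copy class.

The payload is a compact, constitutive expression cassette oriented opposite to the resistance gene. The strong synthetic sigma-70 promoter J23119, annotated here as the variant ending in an SpeI site, drives the eforRed coding sequence. The feature table labels this sequence eforCP, a red coloured protein derived from the coral Echinopora forskaliana. Transcription is stopped by two tandem terminators, rrnB T1 and the phage T7 early terminator T7Te, which insulate the cassette from the adjacent origin. A residual CAP binding site, presumably left over from the pUC19 lac region, sits between the two promoters and has no stated role. The insert was assembled by Gibson cloning.

Because eforRed gives a colour visible to the naked eye, the plasmid provides a readout that needs no fluorescence equipment. The record classes it under CRISPR and links it to a low-cost educational kit for teaching gene editing and synthetic biology. This suggests it serves as a visible reporter in those cell-free exercises, possibly as a target for CRISPR-based repression, though the plasmid itself carries no Cas gene or guide RNA in the annotated features.
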