Addgene plasmid #239451: pSLQ3533 eforRed
Purpose: express eforRed chromoprotein
Depositing lab: Stanley Qi. Depositing organization: Stanford University. Publication: A frugal CRISPR kit for equitable and accessible education in gene editing and synthetic biology. Collins M, Lau MB, Ma W, Shen A, Wang B, Cai S, La Russa M, Jewett MC, Qi LS. Nat Commun. 2024 Aug 3;15(1):6563. doi: 10.1038/s41467-024-50767-2. PubMed 39095367.
Backbone
  Vector backbone: pUC19
  Vector type: Bacterial Expression, CRISPR ; Cell-free system using bacterial extract
Growth in bacteria
  Bacterial resistance: Ampicillin, 100 μg/mL
  Growth temperature: 37°C
  Growth strain: DH5alpha
  Copy number: Unknown
Gene/Insert
  Gene/Insert name: eforRed
  Promoter: J23119
  Cloning method: Gibson Cloning
  Sequencing primers: 5′ na
Terms and licenses: Academic/Nonprofit Terms; Industry Terms: Not Available to Industry
How to cite: pSLQ3533 eforRed was a gift from Stanley Qi (Addgene plasmid # 239451 ; http://n2t.net/addgene:239451 ; RRID:Addgene_239451)
